>Addgene plasmid #110513 | EGFP-PKCZdel239 | addgene full sequence | sequence record 210749 | Addgene NGS Result
CGTTACATAACTTACGGTAAATGGCCCGCCTGGCTGACCGCCCAACGACCCCCGCCCATTGACGTCAATA
ATGACGTATGTTCCCATAGTAACGCCAATAGGGACTTTCCATTGACGTCAATGGGTGGAGTATTTACGGT
AAACTGCCCACTTGGCAGTACATCAAGTGTATCATATGCCAAGTACGCCCCCTATTGACGTCAATGACGG
TAAATGGCCCGCCTGGCATTATGCCCAGTACATGACCTTATGGGACTTTCCTACTTGGCAGTACATCTAC
GTATTAGTCATCGCTATTACCATGGTGATGCGGTTTTGGCAGTACATCAATGGGCGTGGATAGCGGTTTG
ACTCACGGGGATTTCCAAGTCTCCACCCCATTGACGTCAATGGGAGTTTGTTTTGGCACCAAAATCAACG
GGACTTTCCAAAATGTCGTAACAACTCCGCCCCATTGACGCAAATGGGCGGTAGGCGTGTACGGTGGGAG
GTCTATATAAGCAGAGCTGGTTTAGTGAACCGTCAGATCCGCTAGCGCTACCGGACTCAGATCTCGAGCT
CAAGCTTCGAATTCATGGGAATCAAAATCTCTCAGGGGCTTGGGCTGCAGGACTTTGACCTAATCAGAGT
CATCGGGCGCGGGAGCTACGCCAAGGTTCTCCTGGTGCGGTTGAAGAAGAATGACCAAATTTACGCCATG
AAAGTGGTGAAGAAAGAGCTGGTGCATGATGACGAGGATATTGACTGGGTACAGACAGAGAAGCACGTGT
TTGAGCAGGCATCCAGCAACCCCTTCCTGGTCGGATTACACTCCTGCTTCCAGACGACAAGTCGGTTGTT
CCTGGTCATTGAGTACGTCAACGGCGGGGACCTGATGTTCCACATGCAGAGGCAGAGGAAGCTCCCTGAG
GAGCACGCCAGGTTCTACGCGGCCGAGATCTGCATCGCCCTCAACTTCCTGCACGAGAGGGGGATCATCT
ACAGGGACCTGAAGCTGGACAACGTCCTCCTGGATGCGGACGGGCACATCAAGCTCACAGACTACGGCAT
GTGCAAGGAAGGCCTGGGCCCTGGTGACACAACGAGCACTTTCTGCGGAACCCCGAATTACATCGCCCCC
GAAATCCTGCGGGGAGAGGAGTACGGGTTCAGCGTGGACTGGTGGGCGCTGGGAGTCCTCATGTTTGAGA
TGATGGCCGGGCGCTCCCCGTTCGACATCATCACCGACAACCCGGACATGAACACAGAGGACTACCTTTT
CCAAGTGATCCTGGAGAAGCCCATCCGGATCCCCCGGTTCCTGTCCGTCAAAGCCTCCCATGTTTTAAAA
GGATTTTTAAATAAGGACCCCAAAGAGAGGCTCGGCTGCCGGCCACAGACTGGATTTTCTGACATCAAGT
CCCACGCGTTCTTCCGCAGCATAGACTGGGACTTGCTGGAGAAGAAGCAGGCGCTCCCTCCATTCCAGCC
ACAGATCACAGACGACTACGGTCTGGACAACTTTGACACACAGTTCACCAGCGAGCCCGTGCAGCTGACC
CCAGACGATGAGGATGCCATAAAGAGGATCGACCAGTCAGAGTTCGAAGGCTTTGAGTATATCAACCCAT
TATTGCTGTCCACCGAGGAGTCGGTGCAGTCGACGGTACCGCGGGCCCGGGATCCACCGGTCGCCACCAT
GGTGAGCAAGGGCGAGGAGCTGTTCACCGGGGTGGTGCCCATCCTGGTCGAGCTGGACGGCGACGTAAAC
GGCCACAAGTTCAGCGTGTCCGGCGAGGGCGAGGGCGATGCCACCTACGGCAAGCTGACCCTGAAGTTCA
TCTGCACCACCGGCAAGCTGCCCGTGCCCTGGCCCACCCTCGTGACCACCCTGACCTACGGCGTGCAGTG
CTTCAGCCGCTACCCCGACCACATGAAGCAGCACGACTTCTTCAAGTCCGCCATGCCCGAAGGCTACGTC
CAGGAGCGCACCATCTTCTTCAAGGACGACGGCAACTACAAGACCCGCGCCGAGGTGAAGTTCGAGGGCG
ACACCCTGGTGAACCGCATCGAGCTGAAGGGCATCGACTTCAAGGAGGACGGCAACATCCTGGGGCACAA
GCTGGAGTACAACTACAACAGCCACAACGTCTATATCATGGCCGACAAGCAGAAGAACGGCATCAAGGTG
AACTTCAAGATCCGCCACAACATCGAGGACGGCAGCGTGCAGCTCGCCGACCACTACCAGCAGAACACCC
CCATCGGCGACGGCCCCGTGCTGCTGCCCGACAACCACTACCTGAGCACCCAGTCCGCCCTGAGCAAAGA
CCCCAACGAGAAGCGCGATCACATGGTCCTGCTGGAGTTCGTGACCGCCGCCGGGATCACTCTCGGCATG
GACGAGCTGTACAAGTAAAGCGGCCGCGACTCTAGATCATAATCAGCCATACCACATTTGTAGAGGTTTT
ACTTGCTTTAAAAAACCTCCCACACCTCCCCCTGAACCTGAAACATAAAATGAATGCAATTGTTGTTGTT
AACTTGTTTATTGCAGCTTATAATGGTTACAAATAAAGCAATAGCATCACAAATTTCACAAATAAAGCAT
TTTTTTCACTGCATTCTAGTTGTGGTTTGTCCAAACTCATCAATGTATCTTAAGGCGTAAATTGTAAGCG
TTAATATTTTGTTAAAATTCGCGTTAAATTTTTGTTAAATCAGCTCATTTTTTAACCAATAGGCCGAAAT
CGGCAAAATCCCTTATAAATCAAAAGAATAGACCGAGATAGGGT
[37 nt withheld, positions 2775-2811]
AAAGAACGTGGACTCCAACGTCAAAGG
[49 nt withheld, positions 2839-2887]
T
[91 nt withheld, positions 2889-2979]
G
[124 nt withheld, positions 2981-3104]
CAGGTGGCACTTTTCGGGGAAATGTGCGCGGAACCCCTATTTGTTTATTTTTCTAAATACATTCAAATAT
GTATCCGCTCATGAGACAATAACCCTGATAAATGCTTCAATAATATTGAAAAAGGAAGAGTCCTGAGGCG
GAAAGAACCAGCTGTGGAATGTGTGTCAGTTAGGGTGTGGAAAGTCCCCAGGCTCCCCAGCAGGCAGAAG
TATGCAAAGCATGCATCTCAATTAGTCAGCAACCAGGTGTGGAAAGTCCCCAGGCTCCCCAGCAGGCAGA
AGTATGCAAAGCATGCATCTCAATTAGTCAGCAACCATAGTCCCGCCCCTAACTCCGCCCATCCCGCCCC
TAACTCCGCCCAGTTCCGCCCATTCTCCGCCCCATGGCTGACTAATTTTTTTTATTTATGCAGAGGCCGA
GGCCGCCTCGGCCTCTGAGCTATTCCAGAAGTAGTGAGGAGGCTTTTTTGGAGGCCTAGGCTTTTGCAAA
GATCGATCAAGAGACAGGATGAGGATCGTTTCGCATGATTGAACAAGATGGATTGCACGCAGGTTCTCCG
GCCGCTTGGGTGGAGAGGCTATTCGGCTATGACTGGGCACAACAGACAATCGGCTGCTCTGATGCCGCCG
TGTTCCGGCTGTCAGCGCAGGGGCGCCCGGTTCTTTTTGTCAAGACCGACCTGTCCGGTGCCCTGAATGA
ACTGCAAGACGAGGCAGCGCGGCTATCGTGGCTGGCCACGACGGGCGTTCCTTGCGCAGCTGTGCTCGAC
GTTGTCACTGAAGCGGGAAGGGACTGGCTGCTATTGGGCGAAGTGCCGGGGCAGGATCTCCTGTCATCTC
ACCTTGCTCCTGCCGAGAAAGTATCCATCATGGCTGATGCAATGCGGCGGCTGCATACGCTTGATCCGGC
TACCTGCCCATTCGACCACCAAGCGAAACATCGCATCGAGCGAGCACGTACTCGGATGGAAGCCGGTCTT
GTCGATCAGGATGATCTGGACGAAGAGCATCAGGGGCTCGCGCCAGCCGAACTGTTCGCCAGGCTCAAGG
CGAGCATGCCCGACGGCGAGGATCTCGTCGTGACCCATGGCGATGCCTGCTTGCCGAATATCATGGTGGA
AAATGGCCGCTTTTCTGGATTCATCGACTGTGGCCGGCTGGGTGTGGCGGACCGCTATCAGGACATAGCG
TTGGCTACCCGTGATATTGCTGAAGAGCTTGGCGGCGAATGGGCTGACCGCTTCCTCGTGCTTTACGGTA
TCGCCGCTCCCGATTCGCAGCGCATCGCCTTCTATCGCCTTCTTGACGAGTTCTTCTGAGCGGGACTCTG
GGGTTCGAAATGACCGACCAAGCGACGCCCAACCTGCCATCACGAGATTTCGATTCCACCGCCGCCTTCT
ATGAAAGGTTGGGCTTCGGAATCGTTTTCCGGGACGCCGGCTGGATGATCCTCCAGCGCGGGGATCTCAT
GCTGGAGTTCTTCGCCCACCCTAGGGGGAGGCTAACTGAAACACGGAAGGAGACAATACCGGAAGGAACC
CGCGCTATGACGGCAATAAAAAGACAGAATAAAACGCACGGTGTTGGGTCGTTTGTTCATAAACGCGGGG
TTCGGTCCCAGGGCTGGCACTCTGTCGATACCCCACCGAGACCCCATTGGGGCCAATACGCCCGCGTTTC
TTCCTTTTCCCCACCCCACCCCCCAAGTTCGGGTGAAGGCCCAGGGCTCGCAGCCAACGTCGGGGCGGCA
GGCCCTGCCATAGCCTCAGGTTACTCATATATACTTTAGATTGATTTAAAACTTCATTTTTAATTTAAAA
GGATCTAGGTGAAGATCCTTTTTGATAATCTCATGACCAAAATCCCTTAACGTGAGTTTTCGTTCCACTG
AGCGTCAGACCCCGTAGAAAAGATCAAAGGATCTTCTTGAGATCCTTTTTTTCTGCGCGTAATCTGCTGC
TTGCAAACAAAAAAACCACCGCTACCAGCGGTGGTTTGTTTGCCGGATCAAGAGCTACCAACTCTTTTTC
CGAAGGTAACTGGCTTCAGCAGAGCGCAGATACCAAATACTGTTCTTCTAGTGTAGCCGTAGTTAGGCCA
CCACTTCAAGAACTCTGTAGCACCGCCTACATACCTCGCTCTGCTAATCCTGTTACCAGTGGCTGCTGCC
AGTGGCGATAAGTCGTGTCTTACCGGGTTGGACTCAAGACGATAGTTACCGGATAAGGCGCAGCGGTCGG
GCTGAACGGGGGGTTCGTGCACACAGCCCAGCTTGGAGCGAACGACCTACACCGAACTGAGATACCTACA
GCGTGAGCTATGAGAAAGCGCCACGCTTCCCGAAGGGAGAAAGGCGGACAGGTATCCGGTAAGCGGCAGG
GTCGGAACAGGAGAGCGCACGAGGGAGCTTCCAGGGGGAAACGCCTGGTATCTTTATAGTCCTGTCGGGT
TTCGCCACCTCTGACTTGAGCGTCGATTTTTGTGATGCTCGTCAGGGGGGCGGAGCCTATGGAAAAACGC
CAGCAACGCGGCCTTTTTACGGTTCCTGGCCTTTTGCTGGCCTTTTGCTCACATGTTCTTTCCTGCGTTA
TCCCCTGATTCTGTGGATAACCGTATTACCGCCATGCATTAGTTATTAATAGTAATCAATTACGGGGTCA
TTAGTTCATAGCCCATATATGGAGTTCCG
Features (pLannotate 1.2.2; 17 found; start..end, strand, type, name):
      1..304     +  enhancer       CMV enhancer: human cytomegalovirus immediate early enhancer
    305..508     +  promoter       CMV promoter: human cytomegalovirus (CMV) immediate early promoter
    531..574     +  misc_feature   MCS (fragment): multiple cloning site
    578..1636    +  CDS            PRKCZ (fragment): KPCZ_HUMAN - Also known as PKC2. Experimental evidence at protein level: Swiss-Prot protein existence level 1. [Isoform 2]: Involved in late synaptic long term potention phase in CA1 hippocampal cells and long term memory maintenance. From Homo sapiens (Human).
   1635..1665    +  misc_feature   MCS (fragment): multiple cloning site
   1679..2398    +  CDS            EGFP: the original enhanced GFP (Yang et al., 1996) mammalian codon-optimized
   2415..2498    +  CDS            large T antigen (fragment): large T antigen from SV40 (simian virus 40)
   2521..2642    +  polyA_signal   SV40 poly(A) signal: SV40 polyadenylation signal
   2676..3104    -  rep_origin     f1 ori (sequence partly withheld): f1 bacteriophage origin of replication; arrow indicates direction of (+) strand synthesis
   3131..3235    +  promoter       AmpR promoter: bla
   3237..3594    +  promoter       SV40 promoter: SV40 enhancer and early promoter
   3629..4423    +  CDS            NeoR/KanR: aminoglycoside phosphotransferase from Tn5; aph(3')-II (or nptII); confers resistance to neomycin, kanamycin, and G418 (Geneticin®)
   4444..4596    +  CDS            ble (fragment): BLE_KLEPN - Experimental evidence at protein level: Swiss-Prot protein existence level 1. Binding protein with a strong affinity to the bleomycin family of antibiotics. Binds to CL990; an antimitotic-antibiotic compound. From Klebsiella pneumoniae.
   4655..4702    +  polyA_signal   HSV TK poly(A) signal: herpes simplex virus thymidine kinase polyadenylation signal (Cole and Stacy, 1985)
   4793..4809    -  polyA_signal   bGH poly(A) signal (fragment): bovine growth hormone polyadenylation signal
   5031..5619    +  rep_origin     ori: high-copy-number ColE1/pMB1/pBR322/pUC origin of replication
   5734..5793    +  enhancer       CMV enhancer (fragment): human cytomegalovirus immediate early enhancer
