[The description below was written by a language model from this plasmid's Addgene catalogue record and pLannotate feature annotations shown in this document.]
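Description:
EGFP-PKCZdel239 is a mammalian expression plasmid built on the pEGFP-N1 backbone that encodes a truncated form of human protein kinase C zeta (PRKCZ) fused to EGFP. The insert lacks the amino-terminal 239 amino acids of the kinase, and the record gives its purpose as a constitutively active form. This fits with removal of the N-terminal regulatory region that normally restrains the catalytic domain, although the record does not describe the mechanism. The fragment was cloned between the EcoRI and SalI sites of the polylinker, both of which were retained.

In the sequenced 5.8 kb plasmid, the CMV immediate early enhancer and promoter drive the PRKCZ fragment (about 1.06 kb). A short stretch of residual multiple cloning site follows, then the EGFP coding sequence and the SV40 polyadenylation signal. The catalogue entry lists the EGFP tag as N-terminal, but the feature table places EGFP downstream of the kinase, as expected for an N1-series vector, so the fluorescent protein appears to sit at the C-terminus of the fusion.

The plasmid replicates at high copy in E. coli from a pUC-type ColE1 origin, and it also carries an f1 origin. A single NeoR/KanR (Tn5 aminoglycoside phosphotransferase) cassette with an HSV TK poly(A) signal serves both hosts. A bacterial bla promoter drives it for kanamycin selection in E. coli, and the SV40 early promoter drives it for G418 selection in mammalian cells. The small T antigen, ble and bGH poly(A) fragments called by the annotation are likely incidental backbone matches.

The construct suits transient or stable expression of a fluorescently trackable, active PKC zeta for studies of signalling and localisation in mammalian cells.
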