Addgene plasmid #110513: EGFP-PKCZdel239
Purpose: Constitutive Active
Depositing lab: Bernardo Mainou. Depositing organization: Emory University.
Backbone
  Vector backbone: pEGFP-N1
  Backbone size w/o insert (bp): 4700
  Vector type: Mammalian Expression
Growth in bacteria
  Bacterial resistance: Kanamycin, 50 μg/mL
  Growth temperature: 37°C
  Growth strain: DH5alpha
  Copy number: High Copy
Gene/Insert
  Gene/Insert name: PKCZ
  Species: H. sapiens (human)
  Mutation: Deleted amino terminal 239 amino acids
  Entrez Gene: PRKCZ (a.k.a. PKC-ZETA, PKC2)
  Tag / fusion protein: EGFP (N terminal on backbone)
  Cloning method: Restriction Enzyme; 5′ cloning site EcoRI (not destroyed); 3′ cloning site SalI (not destroyed)
  Sequencing primers: 5′ unknown
Terms and licenses: Academic/Nonprofit Terms; Industry Terms: Not Available to Industry
How to cite: EGFP-PKCZdel239 was a gift from Bernardo Mainou (Addgene plasmid # 110513 ; http://n2t.net/addgene:110513 ; RRID:Addgene_110513)
